[The description below was written by a language model from this plasmid's Addgene catalogue record and pLannotate feature annotations shown in this document.]
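Description:
pc3XB-ZF62 is a module-archive plasmid from the Zinc Finger Consortium Modular Assembly Kit v1.0, built on pc3XB, a modified version of the pcDNA3 mammalian expression vector of about 5.4 kb. It is maintained in E. coli through a high-copy ColE1/pUC-type origin and an ampicillin resistance gene. An f1 origin is also present, which allows single-stranded DNA production. For mammalian cells the backbone carries a neomycin phosphotransferase cassette driven by the SV40 early promoter and ended by an SV40 polyadenylation signal, which gives G418 selection.

The insert is ZF62, a roughly 90 bp segment encoding a single engineered Cys2His2 zinc finger derived from the Barbas module set and designed to recognise the DNA triplet GAG. It lies between XbaI and BamHI sites, both retained, downstream of the CMV immediate early enhancer/promoter and a T7 promoter, and upstream of the bovine growth hormone polyadenylation signal. The automated annotation labels this region as a fragment of mouse Znf22. That label most likely reflects generic similarity among zinc finger frameworks rather than the true origin of the module. The short HIV-1 LTR, ble, lacI and extra SV40 promoter fragments in the table also appear to be partial matches to backbone remnants, not functional parts.

According to the associated publication, the plasmid is one of a set of standardised single-finger building blocks. The fingers are excised and joined by restriction-based modular assembly into multi-finger arrays with chosen sequence specificity, which are then used to engineer zinc finger nucleases for targeted genome modification.
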