Addgene plasmid #13198: pc3XB-ZF62
Depositing lab: Daniel Voytas. Depositing organization: Iowa State University. Publication: Standardized reagents and protocols for engineering zinc finger nucleases by modular assembly. Wright DA, Thibodeau-Beganny S, Sander JD, Winfrey RJ, Hirsh AS, Eichtinger M, Fu F, Porteus MH, Dobbs D, Voytas DF, Joung JK. Nat Protoc. 2006;1(3):1637-52. doi: 10.1038/nprot.2006.259 PubMed 17406455.
Backbone
  Vector backbone: pc3XB
  Backbone manufacturer: Modified Invitrogen pcDNA3
  Backbone size w/o insert (bp): 5400
  Vector type: Mammalian Expression
  Selectable markers: Neomycin (select with G418)
Growth in bacteria
  Bacterial resistance: Ampicillin, 100 μg/mL
  Growth temperature: 37°C
  Growth strain: XL1 Blue
  Copy number: High Copy
Gene/Insert
  Gene/Insert name: ZF62
  Insert size (bp): 90
  Cloning method: Restriction Enzyme; 5′ cloning site XbaI (not destroyed); 3′ cloning site BamHI (not destroyed)
  Sequencing primers: 5′ T7
Terms and licenses: Academic/Nonprofit Terms; Industry Terms: Not Available to Industry
Depositor comments: Part of the Zinc Finger Consortium Modular Assembly Kit v1.0. Finger protein sequence: PGEKPYKCPECGKSFSRSDNLVRHQRTH. Target DNA sequence: GAG. This zinc finger is derived from the Barbas module set.
How to cite: pc3XB-ZF62 was a gift from Daniel Voytas (Addgene plasmid # 13198 ; http://n2t.net/addgene:13198 ; RRID:Addgene_13198)
