Features (pLannotate 1.2.2; 20 found; start..end, strand, type, name):
     28..80      -  misc_feature   bom (fragment): basis of mobility region from pBR322
    235..614     +  enhancer       CMV enhancer: human cytomegalovirus immediate early enhancer
    615..818     +  promoter       CMV promoter: human cytomegalovirus (CMV) immediate early promoter
    814..847     +  LTR            5' LTR (truncated) (fragment): truncated 5' long terminal repeat (LTR) from HIV-1
    863..881     +  promoter       T7 promoter: promoter for bacteriophage T7 RNA polymerase
    927..1019    +  CDS            Znf22 (fragment): ZNF22_MOUSE - Also known as Krox25, Krox26, Zfp422. Experimental evidence at protein level: Swiss-Prot protein existence level 1. Binds DNA through the consensus sequence 5'-CAATG-3'. May be involved in transcriptional regulation and may play a role in tooth formation. From Mus musculus (Mouse).
   1062..1286    +  polyA_signal   bGH poly(A) signal: bovine growth hormone polyadenylation signal
   1290..1311    +  promoter       SV40 promoter (fragment): SV40 enhancer and early promoter
   1332..1760    +  rep_origin     f1 ori (sequence partly withheld): f1 bacteriophage origin of replication; arrow indicates direction of (+) strand synthesis
   1774..2103    +  promoter       SV40 promoter: SV40 enhancer and early promoter
   2174..2965    +  CDS            neo: KKA2_KLEPN - Also known as kan, nptII. Experimental evidence at protein level: Swiss-Prot protein existence level 1. Resistance to kanamycin, neomycin, paromomycin, ribostamycin, butirosin and gentamicin B. From Klebsiella pneumoniae.
   2989..3147    +  CDS            ble (fragment): BLE_KLEPN - Experimental evidence at protein level: Swiss-Prot protein existence level 1. Binding protein with a strong affinity to the bleomycin family of antibiotics. Binds to CL990; an antimitotic-antibiotic compound. From Klebsiella pneumoniae.
   3142..3263    +  polyA_signal   SV40 poly(A) signal: SV40 polyadenylation signal
   3336..3352    -  protein_bind   lac operator: The lac repressor binds to the lac operator to inhibit transcription in E. coli. This inhibition can be relieved by adding lactose or isopropyl-β-D-thiogalactopyranoside (IPTG). lac repressor encoded by lacI
   3360..3390    -  promoter       lac promoter: promoter for the E. coli lac operon
   3405..3426    -  protein_bind   CAP binding site: CAP binding activates transcription in the presence of cAMP. E. coli catabolite activator protein
   3439..3531    -  CDS            lacI (fragment): lac repressor; lacI; The lac repressor binds to the lac operator to inhibit transcription in E. coli. This inhibition can be relieved by adding lactose or isopropyl-β-D-thiogalactopyranoside (IPTG).
   3714..4299    -  rep_origin     ori: high-copy-number ColE1/pMB1/pBR322/pUC origin of replication
   4470..5330    -  CDS            AmpR: β-lactamase; bla; confers resistance to ampicillin, carbenicillin, and related antibiotics
   5331..5435    -  promoter       AmpR promoter: bla
>Addgene plasmid #13198 | pc3XB-ZF62 | depositor full sequence | sequence record 7547 | Author sequence
GACGGATCGGGAGATCTCCCGATCCCCTATGGTGCACTCTCAGTACAATCTGCTCTGATGCCGCATAGTT
AAGCCAGTATCTGCTCCCTGCTTGTGTGTTGGAGGTCGCTGAGTAGTGCGCGAGCAAAATTTAAGCTACA
ACAAGGCAAGGCTTGACCGACAATTGCATGAAGAATCTGCTTAGGGTTAGGCGTTTTGCGCTGCTTCGCG
ATGTACGGGCCAGATATACGCGTTGACATTGATTATTGACTAGTTATTAATAGTAATCAATTACGGGGTC
ATTAGTTCATAGCCCATATATGGAGTTCCGCGTTACATAACTTACGGTAAATGGCCCGCCTGGCTGACCG
CCCAACGACCCCCGCCCATTGACGTCAATAATGACGTATGTTCCCATAGTAACGCCAATAGGGACTTTCC
ATTGACGTCAATGGGTGGAGTATTTACGGTAAACTGCCCACTTGGCAGTACATCAAGTGTATCATATGCC
AAGTACGCCCCCTATTGACGTCAATGACGGTAAATGGCCCGCCTGGCATTATGCCCAGTACATGACCTTA
TGGGACTTTCCTACTTGGCAGTACATCTACGTATTAGTCATCGCTATTACCATGGTGATGCGGTTTTGGC
AGTACATCAATGGGCGTGGATAGCGGTTTGACTCACGGGGATTTCCAAGTCTCCACCCCATTGACGTCAA
TGGGAGTTTGTTTTGGCACCAAAATCAACGGGACTTTCCAAAATGTCGTAACAACTCCGCCCCATTGACG
CAAATGGGCGGTAGGCGTGTACGGTGGGAGGTCTATATAAGCAGAGCTCTCTGGCTAACTAGAGAACCCA
CTGCTTACTGGCTTATCGAAATTAATACGACTCACTATAGGGAGACCCAAGCTGGCTAGCGTTTAAACGG
GCCCTCTAGACCCGGGGAGAAGCCTTACAAATGCCCAGAATGTGGAAAGAGTTTTAGCAGGTCTGATAAT
CTCGTGAGACACCAGAGAACACATACCGGTGGATCCTCTGCACAGTAGTAAGCTTAAGTTTAAACCGCTG
ATCAGCCTCGACTGTGCCTTCTAGTTGCCAGCCATCTGTTGTTTGCCCCTCCCCCGTGCCTTCCTTGACC
CTGGAAGGTGCCACTCCCACTGTCCTTTCCTAATAAAATGAGGAAATTGCATCGCATTGTCTGAGTAGGT
GTCATTCTATTCTGGGGGGTGGGGTGGGGCAGGACAGCAAGGGGGAGGATTGGGAAGACAATAGCAGGCA
TGCTGGGGATGCGGTGGGCTCTATGGCTTCTGAGGCGGAAAGAACCAGCTGGGGCTCTAGGGGGTATCCC
C
[124 nt withheld, positions 1332-1455]
C
[91 nt withheld, positions 1457-1547]
A
[49 nt withheld, positions 1549-1597]
CCTTTGACGTTGGAGTCCACGTTCTTT
[37 nt withheld, positions 1625-1661]
ACCCTATCTCGGTCTATTCTTTTGATTTATAAGGGATTTTGCCGATTTCGGCCTATTGGTTAAAAAATGA
GCTGATTTAACAAAAATTTAACGCGAATTAATTCTGTGGAATGTGTGTCAGTTAGGGTGTGGAAAGTCCC
CAGGCTCCCCAGCAGGCAGAAGTATGCAAAGCATGCATCTCAATTAGTCAGCAACCAGGTGTGGAAAGTC
CCCAGGCTCCCCAGCAGGCAGAAGTATGCAAAGCATGCATCTCAATTAGTCAGCAACCATAGTCCCGCCC
CTAACTCCGCCCATCCCGCCCCTAACTCCGCCCAGTTCCGCCCATTCTCCGCCCCATGGCTGACTAATTT
TTTTTATTTATGCAGAGGCCGAGGCCGCCTCTGCCTCTGAGCTATTCCAGAAGTAGTGAGGAGGCTTTTT
TGGAGGCCTAGGCTTTTGCAAAAAGCTCCCGGCCGGGAGCTTGTATATCCATTTTCGGATCTGATCAAGA
GACAGGATGAGGATCGTTTCGCATGATTGAACAAGATGGATTGCACGCAGGTTCTCCGGCCGCTTGGGTG
GAGAGGCTATTCGGCTATGACTGGGCACAACAGACAATCGGCTGCTCTGATGCCGCCGTGTTCCGGCTGT
CAGCGCAGGGGCGCCCGGTTCTTTTTGTCAAGACCGACCTGTCCGGTGCCCTGAATGAACTGCAGGACGA
GGCAGCGCGGCTATCGTGGCTGGCCACGACGGGCGTTCCTTGCGCAGCTGTGCTCGACGTTGTCACTGAA
GCGGGAAGGGACTGGCTGCTATTGGGCGAAGTGCCGGGGCAGGATCTCCTGTCATCTCACCTTGCTCCTG
CCGAGAAAGTATCCATCATGGCTGATGCAATGCGGCGGCTGCATACGCTTGATCCGGCTACCTGCCCATT
CGACCACCAAGCGAAACATCGCATCGAGCGAGCACGTACTCGGATGGAAGCCGGTCTTGTCGATCAGGAT
GATCTGGACGAAGAGCATCAGGGGCTCGCGCCAGCCGAACTGTTCGCCAGGCTCAAGGCGCGCATGCCCG
ACGGCGAGGATCTCGTCGTGACCCATGGCGATGCCTGCTTGCCGAATATCATGGTGGAAAATGGCCGCTT
TTCTGGATTCATCGACTGTGGCCGGCTGGGTGTGGCGGACCGCTATCAGGACATAGCGTTGGCTACCCGT
GATATTGCTGAAGAGCTTGGCGGCGAATGGGCTGACCGCTTCCTCGTGCTTTACGGTATCGCCGCTCCCG
ATTCGCAGCGCATCGCCTTCTATCGCCTTCTTGACGAGTTCTTCTGAGCGGGACTCTGGGGTTCGAAATG
ACCGACCAAGCGACGCCCAACCTGCCATCACGAGATTTCGATTCCACCGCCGCCTTCTATGAAAGGTTGG
GCTTCGGAATCGTTTTCCGGGACGCCGGCTGGATGATCCTCCAGCGCGGGGATCTCATGCTGGAGTTCTT
CGCCCACCCCAACTTGTTTATTGCAGCTTATAATGGTTACAAATAAAGCAATAGCATCACAAATTTCACA
AATAAAGCATTTTTTTCACTGCATTCTAGTTGTGGTTTGTCCAAACTCATCAATGTATCTTATCATGTCT
GTATACCGTCGACCTCTAGCTAGAGCTTGGCGTAATCATGGTCATAGCTGTTTCCTGTGTGAAATTGTTA
TCCGCTCACAATTCCACACAACATACGAGCCGGAAGCATAAAGTGTAAAGCCTGGGGTGCCTAATGAGTG
AGCTAACTCACATTAATTGCGTTGCGCTCACTGCCCGCTTTCCAGTCGGGAAACCTGTCGTGCCAGCTGC
ATTAATGAATCGGCCAACGCGCGGGGAGAGGCGGTTTGCGTATTGGGCGCTCTTCCGCTTCCTCGCTCAC
TGACTCGCTGCGCTCGGTCGTTCGGCTGCGGCGAGCGGTATCAGCTCACTCAAAGGCGGTAATACGGTTA
TCCACAGAATCAGGGGATAACGCAGGAAAGAACATGTGAGCAAAAGGCCAGCAAAAGGCCAGGAACCGTA
AAAAGGCCGCGTTGCTGGCGTTTTTCCATAGGCTCCGCCCCCCTGACGAGCATCACAAAAATCGACGCTC
AAGTCAGAGGTGGCGAAACCCGACAGGACTATAAAGATACCAGGCGTTTCCCCCTGGAAGCTCCCTCGTG
CGCTCTCCTGTTCCGACCCTGCCGCTTACCGGATACCTGTCCGCCTTTCTCCCTTCGGGAAGCGTGGCGC
TTTCTCATAGCTCACGCTGTAGGTATCTCAGTTCGGTGTAGGTCGTTCGCTCCAAGCTGGGCTGTGTGCA
CGAACCCCCCGTTCAGCCCGACCGCTGCGCCTTATCCGGTAACTATCGTCTTGAGTCCAACCCGGTAAGA
CACGACTTATCGCCACTGGCAGCAGCCACTGGTAACAGGATTAGCAGAGCGAGGTATGTAGGCGGTGCTA
CAGAGTTCTTGAAGTGGTGGCCTAACTACGGCTACACTAGAAGAACAGTATTTGGTATCTGCGCTCTGCT
GAAGCCAGTTACCTTCGGAAAAAGAGTTGGTAGCTCTTGATCCGGCAAACAAACCACCGCTGGTAGCGGT
TTTTTTGTTTGCAAGCAGCAGATTACGCGCAGAAAAAAAGGATCTCAAGAAGATCCTTTGATCTTTTCTA
CGGGGTCTGACGCTCAGTGGAACGAAAACTCACGTTAAGGGATTTTGGTCATGAGATTATCAAAAAGGAT
CTTCACCTAGATCCTTTTAAATTAAAAATGAAGTTTTAAATCAATCTAAAGTATATATGAGTAAACTTGG
TCTGACAGTTACCAATGCTTAATCAGTGAGGCACCTATCTCAGCGATCTGTCTATTTCGTTCATCCATAG
TTGCCTGACTCCCCGTCGTGTAGATAACTACGATACGGGAGGGCTTACCATCTGGCCCCAGTGCTGCAAT
GATACCGCGAGACCCACGCTCACCGGCTCCAGATTTATCAGCAATAAACCAGCCAGCCGGAAGGGCCGAG
CGCAGAAGTGGTCCTGCAACTTTATCCGCCTCCATCCAGTCTATTAATTGTTGCCGGGAAGCTAGAGTAA
GTAGTTCGCCAGTTAATAGTTTGCGCAACGTTGTTGCCATTGCTACAGGCATCGTGGTGTCACGCTCGTC
GTTTGGTATGGCTTCATTCAGCTCCGGTTCCCAACGATCAAGGCGAGTTACATGATCCCCCATGTTGTGC
AAAAAAGCGGTTAGCTCCTTCGGTCCTCCGATCGTTGTCAGAAGTAAGTTGGCCGCAGTGTTATCACTCA
TGGTTATGGCAGCACTGCATAATTCTCTTACTGTCATGCCATCCGTAAGATGCTTTTCTGTGACTGGTGA
GTACTCAACCAAGTCATTCTGAGAATAGTGTATGCGGCGACCGAGTTGCTCTTGCCCGGCGTCAATACGG
GATAATACCGCGCCACATAGCAGAACTTTAAAAGTGCTCATCATTGGAAAACGTTCTTCGGGGCGAAAAC
TCTCAAGGATCTTACCGCTGTTGAGATCCAGTTCGATGTAACCCACTCGTGCACCCAACTGATCTTCAGC
ATCTTTTACTTTCACCAGCGTTTCTGGGTGAGCAAAAACAGGAAGGCAAAATGCCGCAAAAAAGGGAATA
AGGGCGACACGGAAATGTTGAATACTCATACTCTTCCTTTTTCAATATTATTGAAGCATTTATCAGGGTT
ATTGTCTCATGAGCGGATACATATTTGAATGTATTTAGAAAAATAAACAAATAGGGGTTCCGCGCACATT
TCCCCGAAAAGTGCCACCTGACGTC
