>Addgene plasmid #13198 | pc3XB-ZF62 | addgene partial sequence | sequence record 19582 | CMV-F 5'-CGCAAATGGGCGGTAGGCGTG-3'
AGCTCTCTGGCTAACTAGAGAACCCACTGCTTACTGGCTTATCGAAATTAATACGACTCACTATAGGGAG
ACCCAAGCTGGCTAGCGTTTAAACGGGCCCTCTAGACCCGGGGAGAAGCCTTACAAATGCCCAGAATGTG
GAAAGAGTTTTAGCAGGTCTGATAATCTCGTGAGACACCAGAGAACACATACCGGTGGATCCTCTGCACA
GTAGTAAGCTTAAGTTTAAACCGCTGATCAGCCTCGACTGTGCCTTCTAGTTGCCAGCCATCTGTTGTTT
GCCCCTCCCCCGTGCCTTCCTTGACCCTGGAAGGTGCCACTCCCACTGTCCTTTCCTAATAAAATGAGGA
AATTGCATCGCATTGTCTGAGTAGGTGTCATTCTATTCTGGGGGGTGGGGTGGGGCAGGACAGCAAGGGG
GAGGATTGGGAAGACAATAGCAGGCATGCTGGGGATGCGGTGGGCTCTATGGCTTCTGAGGCGGAAAGAA
CCAACTGGGGCTCTAGGGGGTATCCCCACGCGCCCTGT
